Addgene plasmid #145986: pAc5.1B-EGFP-DmTral-LSm-V5His6_B
Purpose: Insect Expression of DmTral-LSm
Depositing lab: Elisa Izaurralde. Depositing organization: Max Planck Institute for Developmental Biology. Publication: Similar modes of interaction enable Trailer Hitch and EDC3 to associate with DCP1 and Me31B in distinct protein complexes. Tritschler F, Eulalio A, Helms S, Schmidt S, Coles M, Weichenrieder O, Izaurralde E, Truffault V. Mol Cell Biol. 2008 Nov . 28(21):6695-708. 10.1128/MCB.00759-08 PubMed 18765641.
Backbone
  Vector backbone: Unknown
  Vector type: Insect Expression
Growth in bacteria
  Bacterial resistance: Ampicillin, 100 μg/mL
  Growth temperature: 37°C
  Growth strain: DH5alpha
  Copy number: Low Copy
Gene/Insert
  Gene/Insert name: DmTral-LSm (alt names: Trailer Hitch; Dm LSm15)
  Species: D. melanogaster (fly)
  Mutation: one silent mutation A198C compared to the sequence given by: NCBI:NM_140328.4 or UniProt Q9VTZ0.
  Entrez Gene: tral (a.k.a. Dmel_CG10686, BEST:GH08269, CG10686, DmLSm15, Dmel\CG10686, LSm15, Lsm15, Scd6p, TRAL, Tral, anon-EST:Posey139, anon-WO0172774.89, anon-WO02059370.24, p67, p70)
  Cloning method: Unknown
Terms and licenses: Academic/Nonprofit Terms; Industry Terms: Not Available to Industry
Depositor comments: Plasmids from this collection were made available to the research community and donated after the lab closed. Please note that the sequence provided by the depositing laboratory may be theoretical/predicted or based on Sanger sequencing results. There may be discrepancies between sequencing results obtained by Addgene and the depositor sequence. If an Addgene verified sequence is not available, please contact before placing your order to request that our lab fully sequence the plasmid.
How to cite: pAc5.1B-EGFP-DmTral-LSm-V5His6_B was a gift from Elisa Izaurralde (Addgene plasmid # 145986 ; http://n2t.net/addgene:145986 ; RRID:Addgene_145986)
