[The description below was written by a language model from this plasmid's Addgene catalogue record and pLannotate feature annotations shown in this document.]
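Description:
pAc5.1B-EGFP-DmTral-LSm-V5His6_B is an insect-cell expression plasmid of about 6.4 kb that produces the LSm domain of Drosophila melanogaster Trailer Hitch (Tral, also called LSm15) as an EGFP fusion. The catalogue lists the backbone as unknown, although the name and annotated parts suggest a pAc5.1-type vector. In bacteria it is maintained through a ColE1/pUC-type origin and selected with ampicillin via the β-lactamase gene and its own promoter. The record calls it low copy even though the annotated origin is of the high-copy type. No marker for selection in insect cells is annotated, which would suit transient transfection.

Expression is driven by the constitutive Drosophila actin 5C (Ac5) promoter. Downstream lies the EGFP coding sequence, followed by a roughly 300-nt segment that the automated annotation labels as a fragment of human LSM14B. This is almost certainly a homology hit to the fly Tral LSm domain, since LSM14 proteins are the vertebrate relatives of Tral and the record gives the insert species as fly. The insert carries one silent substitution (A198C) relative to the reference sequence. A V5 epitope follows the insert, and the name indicates a His6 tag as well, though that tag is not separately annotated and the table does not show whether the tags are read in frame. An SV40 polyadenylation signal ends the cassette. The short large T antigen and tetracycline-resistance fragments appear to be non-functional backbone remnants.

The associated work examined how Trailer Hitch and EDC3 associate with DCP1 and Me31B in distinct complexes. The construct is therefore suited to localisation and co-precipitation experiments with the isolated LSm domain in Drosophila cultured cells.
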