Features (pLannotate 1.2.2; 10 found; start..end, strand, type, name):
     56..2568    +  promoter       Ac5 promoter: Drosophila melanogaster actin 5C promoter
   2588..3304    +  CDS            EGFP: EGFP is a basic (constitutively fluorescent) green fluorescent protein published in 1996, derived from Aequorea victoria. It is reported to be a rapidly-maturing weak dimer with moderate acid sensitivity.
   3320..3622    +  CDS            LSM14B (fragment): LS14B_HUMAN - Also known as C20orf40 From Homo sapiens (Human).
   3644..3685    +  CDS            V5 tag: epitope tag from simian virus 5
   3785..3919    -  polyA_signal   SV40 poly(A) signal: SV40 polyadenylation signal
   3942..4026    -  CDS            large T antigen (fragment): large T antigen from SV40 (simian virus 40)
   4027..4497    +  CDS            TcR (fragment): tetracycline efflux protein; tet; confers resistance to tetracycline
   4541..5129    -  rep_origin     ori: high-copy-number ColE1/pMB1/pBR322/pUC origin of replication
   5300..6160    -  CDS            AmpR: β-lactamase; bla; confers resistance to ampicillin, carbenicillin, and related antibiotics
   6161..6265    -  promoter       AmpR promoter: bla
>Addgene plasmid #145986 | pAc5.1B-EGFP-DmTral-LSm-V5His6_B | depositor full sequence | sequence record 288431 | Full Sequence
CTTCAAGGAATTAATTCTATATTCTAAAAACACAAATGATACTTCTAAAAAAAATCATGAATGGCATCAA
CTCTGAATCAAATCTTTGCAGATGCACCTACTTCTCATTTCCACTGTCACATCATTTTTCCAGATCTCGC
TGCCTGTTATGTGGCCCACAAACCAAGACACGTTTTATGGCCATTAAAGCTGGCTGATCGTCGCCAAACA
CCAAATACATATCAATATGTACATTCGAGAAAGAAGCGATCAAAGAAGCGTCTTCGGGCGAGTAGGAGAA
TGCGGAGGAGAAGGAGAACGAGCTGATCTAGTATCTCTCCACAATCCAATGCCAACTGACCAACTGGCCA
TATTCGGAGCAATTTGAAGCCAATTTCCATCGCCTGGCGATCGCTCCATTCTTGGCTATATGTTTTTCAC
CGTTCCCGGGGCCATTTTCAAAGACTCGTCGGTAAGATAAGATTGTGTCACTCGCTGTCTCTCTTCATTT
GTCGAAGAATGCTGAGGAATTTCGCGATGACGTCGGCGAGTATTTTGAAGAATGAGAATAATTTGTATTT
ATACGAAAATCAGTTAGTGGAATTTTCTACAAAAACATGTTATCTATAGATAATTTTGTTGCAAAATATG
TTGACTATGACAAAGATTGTATGTATATACCTTTAATGTATTCTCATTTTCTTATGTATTTATAATGGCA
ATGATGATACTGATGATATTTTAAGATGATGCCAGACCACAGGCTGATTTCTGCGTCTTTTGCCGAACGC
AGTGCATGTGCGGTTGTTGTTTTTTGGAATAGTTTCAATTTTCGGACTGTCCGCTTTGATTTCAGTTTCT
TGGCTTATTCAAAAAGCAAAGTAAAGCCAAAAAAGCGAGATGGCAATACCAAATGCGGCAAAACGGTAGT
GGAAGGAAAGGGGTGCGGGGCAGCGGAAGGAAGGGTGGGGCGGGGCGTGGCGGGGTCTGTGGCTGGGCGC
GACGTCACCGACGTTGGAGCCACTCCTTTGACCATGTGTGCGTGTGTGTATTATTCGTGTCTCGCCACTC
GCCGGTTGTTTTTTTCTTTTTATCTCGCTCTCTCTAGCGCCATCTCGTACGCATGCTCAACGCACCGCAT
GTTGCCGTGTCCTTTATGCGTCATTTTGGCTCGAAATAGGCAATTATTTAAACAAAGATTAGTCAACGAA
AACGCTAAAATAAATAAGTCTACAATATGGTTACTTATTGCCATGTGTGTGCAGCCAACGATAGCAACAA
AAGCAACAACACAGTGGCTTTCCCTCTTTCACTTTTTGTTTGCAAGCGCGTGCGAGCAAGACGGCACGAC
CGGCAAACGCAATTACGCTGACAAAGAGCAGACGAAGTTTTGGCCGAAAAACATCAAGGCGCCTGATACG
AATGCATTTGCAATAACAATTGCGATATTTAATATTGTTTATGAAGCTGTTTGACTTCAAAACACACAAA
AAAAAAAATAAAACAAATTATTTGAAAGAGAATTAGGAATCGGACAGCTTATCGTTACGGGCTAACAGCA
CACCGAGACGAAATAGCTTACCTGACGTCACAGCCTCTGGAAGAACTGCCGCCAAGCAGAGAGAGAGAGA
AAAAGAGGGAGAGCAGCTTAGACCGCATGTGCTTGTGTGTGAGGCGTCTCTCTCTTCGTCTCCTGTTTGC
GCAAACGCATAGACTGCACTGAGAAAATCGATTACCTATTTTTTATGAATGAATATTTGCACTATTACTA
TTCAAAACTATTAAGATAGCAATCACATTCAATAGCCAAATACTATACCACCTGAGCGATGCAACGAAAT
GATCAATTTGAGCAAAAATGCTGCATATTTAGGACGGCATCATTATAGAAATGCTTCTTGCTGTGTACTT
TTCTCTCGTCTGGCAGCTGTTTCGCCGTTATTGTTAAAACCGGCTTAAGTTAGGTGTGTTTTCTACGACT
AGTGATGCCCCTACTAGAAGATGTGTGTTGCACAAATGTCCCTGAATAACCAATTTGAAGTGCAGATAGC
AGTAAACGTAAGCTAATATGAATATTATTTAACTGTAATGTTTTAATATCGCTGGACATTACTAATAAAC
CCACTATAAACACATGTACATATGTATGTTTTGGCATACAATGAGTAGTTGGGGAAAAAATGTGTAAAAG
CACCGTGACCATCACAGCATAAAGATAACCAGCTGAAGTATCGAATATGAGTAACCCCCAAATTGAATCA
CATGCCGCAACTGATAGGACCCATGGAAGTACACTCTTCATGGCGATATACAAGACACACACAAGCACGA
ACACCCAGTTGCGGAGGAAATTCTCCGTAAATGAAAACCCAATCGGCGAACAATTCATACCCATATATGG
TAAAAGTTTTGAACGCGACTTGAGAGCGGAGAGCATTGCGGCTGATAAGGTTTTAGCGCTAAGCGGGCTT
TATAAAACGGGCTGCGGGACCAGTTTTCATATCACTACCGTTTGAGTTCTTGTGCTGTGTGGATACTCCT
CCCGACACAAAGCCGCTCCATCAGCCAGCAGTCGTCTAATCCAGAGACCCCGGATCGGGGTACCAACATG
GTGAGCAAGGGCGAGGAGCTGTTCACCGGGGTGGTGCCCATCCTGGTCGAGCTGGACGGCGACGTAAACG
GCCACAAGTTCAGCGTGTCCGGCGAGGGCGAGGGCGATGCCACCTACGGCAAGCTGACCCTGAAGTTCAT
CTGCACCACCGGCAAGCTGCCCGTGCCCTGGCCCACCCTCGTGACCACCCTGACCTACGGCGTGCAGTGC
TTCAGCCGCTACCCCGACCACATGAAGCAGCACGACTTCTTCAAGTCCGCCATGCCCGAAGGCTACGTCC
AGGAGCGCACCATCTTCTTCAAGGACGACGGCAACTACAAGACCCGCGCCGAGGTGAAGTTCGAGGGCGA
CACCCTGGTGAACCGCATCGAGCTGAAGGGCATCGACTTCAAGGAGGACGGCAACATCCTGGGGCACAAG
CTGGAGTACAACTACAACAGCCACAACGTCTATATCATGGCCGACAAGCAGAAGAACGGCATCAAGGTGA
ACTTCAAGATCCGCCACAACATCGAGGACGGCAGCGTGCAGCTCGCCGACCACTACCAGCAGAACACCCC
CATCGGCGACGGCCCCGTGCTGCTGCCCGACAACCACTACCTGAGCACCCAGTCCGCCCTGAGCAAAGAC
CCCAACGAGAAGCGCGATCACATGGTCCTGCTGGAGTTCGTGACCGCCGCCGGGATCACTCTCGGCATGG
ACGAGCTGTACAAGCCAAGCTTGAATTCTATGAGCGGGGGATTACCGGAGTTGGGCTCCAAAATCAGCCT
CATTTCCAAGGCGGACATTCGATACGAGGGCCGCCTGTACACGGTGGATCCGCAGGAGTGCACCATTGCG
CTCTCGAGTGTGCGATCCTTCGGTACAGAAGATCGGGACACCCAGTTCCAGATAGCGCCGCAATCGCAGA
TCTACGACTACATCCTCTTCCGTGGCTCGGACATCAAGGACATTCGCGTTGTCAACAACCACACGCTGCC
GCACCACAATGACCCGGCGATCATGCAGGCGCAGCTCGGCGGCCGCTCGAGTCTAGAGGGCCCGCGGTTC
GAAGGTAAGCCTATCCCTAACCCTCTCCTCGGTCTCGATTCTACGCGTACCGGTCATCATCACCATCACC
ATTGAGTTTAAACCCGCTGATCAGCCTCGACTGTGCCTTCTAAGGCCTGAGCTCGCTGATCAGCCTCGAT
CGAGGATCCAGACATGATAAGATACATTGATGAGTTTGGACAAACCACAACTAGAATGCAGTGAAAAAAA
TGCTTTATTTGTGAAATTTGTGATGCTATTGCTTTATTTGTAACCATTATAAGCTGCAATAAACAAGTTA
ACAACAACAATTGCATTCATTTTATGTTTCAGGTTCAGGGGGAGGTGTGGGAGGTTTTTTAAAGCAAGTA
AAACCTCTACAAATGTGGTATGGCTGATTATGATCAGTCGACCGATGCCCTTGAGAGCCTTCAACCCAGT
CAGCTCCTTCCGGTGGGCGCGGGGCATGACTATCGTCGCCGCACTTATGACTGTCTTCTTTATCATGCAA
CTCGTAGGACAGGTGCCGGCAGCGCTCTGGGTCATTTTCGGCGAGGACCGCTTTCGCTGGAGCGCGACGA
TGATCGGCCTGTCGCTTGCGGTATTCGGAATCTTGCACGCCCTCGCTCAAGCCTTCGTCACTGGTCCCGC
CACCAAACGTTTCGGCGAGAAGCAGGCCATTATCGCCGGCATGGCGGCCGACGCGCTGGGCTACGTCTTG
CTGGCGTTCGCGACGCGAGGCTGGATGGCCTTCCCCATTATGATTCTTCTCGCTTCCGGCGGCATCGGGA
TGCCCGCGTTGCAGGCCATGCTGTCCAGGCAGGTAGATGACGACCATCAGGGACAGCTTCAAGGATCGCT
CGCGGCTCTTACCAGCCAGCAAAAGGCCAGGAACCGTAAAAAGGCCGCGTTGCTGGCGTTTTTCCATAGG
CTCCGCCCCCCTGACGAGCATCACAAAAATCGACGCTCAAGTCAGAGGTGGCGAAACCCGACAGGACTAT
AAAGATACCAGGCGTTTCCCCCTGGAAGCTCCCTCGTGCGCTCTCCTGTTCCGACCCTGCCGCTTACCGG
ATACCTGTCCGCCTTTCTCCCTTCGGGAAGCGTGGCGCTTTCTCAATGCTCACGCTGTAGGTATCTCAGT
TCGGTGTAGGTCGTTCGCTCCAAGCTGGGCTGTGTGCACGAACCCCCCGTTCAGCCCGACCGCTGCGCCT
TATCCGGTAACTATCGTCTTGAGTCCAACCCGGTAAGACACGACTTATCGCCACTGGCAGCAGCCACTGG
TAACAGGATTAGCAGAGCGAGGTATGTAGGCGGTGCTACAGAGTTCTTGAAGTGGTGGCCTAACTACGGC
TACACTAGAAGGACAGTATTTGGTATCTGCGCTCTGCTGAAGCCAGTTACCTTCGGAAAAAGAGTTGGTA
GCTCTTGATCCGGCAAACAAACCACCGCTGGTAGCGGTGGTTTTTTTGTTTGCAAGCAGCAGATTACGCG
CAGAAAAAAAGGATCTCAAGAAGATCCTTTGATCTTTTCTACGGGGTCTGACGCTCAGTGGAACGAAAAC
TCACGTTAAGGGATTTTGGTCATGAGATTATCAAAAAGGATCTTCACCTAGATCCTTTTAAATTAAAAAT
GAAGTTTTAAATCAATCTAAAGTATATATGAGTAAACTTGGTCTGACAGTTACCAATGCTTAATCAGTGA
GGCACCTATCTCAGCGATCTGTCTATTTCGTTCATCCATAGTTGCCTGACTCCCCGTCGTGTAGATAACT
ACGATACGGGAGGGCTTACCATCTGGCCCCAGTGCTGCAATGATACCGCGAGACCCACGCTCACCGGCTC
CAGATTTATCAGCAATAAACCAGCCAGCCGGAAGGGCCGAGCGCAGAAGTGGTCCTGCAACTTTATCCGC
CTCCATCCAGTCTATTAATTGTTGCCGGGAAGCTAGAGTAAGTAGTTCGCCAGTTAATAGTTTGCGCAAC
GTTGTTGCCATTGCTGCAGGCATCGTGGTGTCACGCTCGTCGTTTGGTATGGCTTCATTCAGCTCCGGTT
CCCAACGATCAAGGCGAGTTACATGATCCCCCATGTTGTGCAAAAAAGCGGTTAGCTCCTTCGGTCCTCC
GATCGTTGTCAGAAGTAAGTTGGCCGCAGTGTTATCACTCATGGTTATGGCAGCACTGCATAATTCTCTT
ACTGTCATGCCATCCGTAAGATGCTTTTCTGTGACTGGTGAGTACTCAACCAAGTCATTCTGAGAATAGT
GTATGCGGCGACCGAGTTGCTCTTGCCCGGCGTCAACACGGGATAATACCGCGCCACATAGCAGAACTTT
AAAAGTGCTCATCATTGGAAAACGTTCTTCGGGGCGAAAACTCTCAAGGATCTTACCGCTGTTGAGATCC
AGTTCGATGTAACCCACTCGTGCACCCAACTGATCTTCAGCATCTTTTACTTTCACCAGCGTTTCTGGGT
GAGCAAAAACAGGAAGGCAAAATGCCGCAAAAAAGGGAATAAGGGCGACACGGAAATGTTGAATACTCAT
ACTCTTCCTTTTTCAATATTATTGAAGCATTTATCAGGGTTATTGTCTCATGAGCGGATACATATTTGAA
TGTATTTAGAAAAATAAACAAATAGGGGTTCCGCGCACATTTCCCCGAAAAGTGCCACCTGACGTCTAAG
AAACCATTATTATCATGACATTAACCTATAAAAATAGGCGTATCACGAGGCCCTTTCGT
